Addgene plasmid #208307: ABE-RA4.2
Purpose: Expresses ABE-RA4.2 in mammalian cells
Depositing lab: Weixin Tang. Publication: An adenine base editor variant expands context compatibility. Xiao YL, Wu Y, Tang W. Nat Biotechnol. 2024 Jan 2. doi: 10.1038/s41587-023-01994-3. PubMed 38168987.
Backbone
  Vector backbone: pCMV with a BR322 origin
  Backbone size w/o insert (bp): 3402
  Vector type: Mammalian Expression
Growth in bacteria
  Bacterial resistance: Ampicillin, 100 μg/mL
  Growth temperature: 37°C
  Growth strain: DH5alpha
  Copy number: High Copy
Gene/Insert
  Gene/Insert name: TadA-RA4.2-SpCas9 D10A
  Species: E. coli
  Insert size (bp): 4818
  Mutation: P48A, R51H, I76F, A106V, D108G, K110R, T111H, D119N, H123Y, M126I, N127K, S146C, D147R, R152P, Q154R, E155V, I156F
  Cloning method: Restriction Enzyme; 5′ cloning site Unknown (unknown if destroyed); 3′ cloning site Unknown (unknown if destroyed)
Terms and licenses: Academic/Nonprofit Terms; Industry Terms: Not Available to Industry
How to cite: ABE-RA4.2 was a gift from Weixin Tang (Addgene plasmid # 208307 ; http://n2t.net/addgene:208307 ; RRID:Addgene_208307)
