[The description below was written by a language model from this plasmid's Addgene catalogue record and pLannotate feature annotations shown in this document.]
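Description:
ABE-RA4.2 is a mammalian expression plasmid of about 8.2 kb that encodes an adenine base editor variant. It is built on a pCMV backbone with a pBR322-type origin. In E. coli it is maintained as a high-copy plasmid through the ColE1/pMB1-family origin and selected with ampicillin through the β-lactamase gene and its native promoter. Short remnants of earlier cloning vectors are also annotated: a lac promoter/operator with a CAP site, fragments of lacI and bom, and small pieces of an SV40 promoter and a multiple cloning site. These appear to be backbone carry-over rather than functional parts of the design.

The payload is a single fusion open reading frame of about 4.8 kb, driven by the human CMV immediate-early enhancer and promoter and terminated by the bovine growth hormone polyadenylation signal. A T7 promoter lies just upstream of the coding region and could support in vitro transcription. The reading frame begins with an engineered E. coli TadA tRNA adenosine deaminase carrying 17 listed substitutions (among them A106V, D108G, H123Y, R152P and I156F). These define the RA4.2 variant. After an unannotated gap that presumably holds a linker, it continues into Streptococcus pyogenes Cas9. The automated annotation labels this part as a dCas9 fragment, but the catalogue entry describes it as the D10A form, which is a nickase that retains HNH activity. Nuclear localisation signals are not annotated or mentioned. No guide RNA cassette is present, so a guide would have to be supplied separately. The plasmid is used to express the editor in mammalian cells for programmable A•T to G•C conversion, and the associated publication describes the variant as having broadened sequence-context compatibility.
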