Features (pLannotate 1.2.2; 16 found; start..end, strand, type, name):
   3353..3577    +  polyA_signal   bGH poly(A) signal: bovine growth hormone polyadenylation signal
   3581..3602    +  promoter       SV40 promoter (fragment): SV40 enhancer and early promoter
   3607..3623    +  misc_feature   MCS (fragment): pBluescript multiple cloning site
   3672..3688    -  protein_bind   lac operator: The lac repressor binds to the lac operator to inhibit transcription in E. coli. This inhibition can be relieved by adding lactose or isopropyl-β-D-thiogalactopyranoside (IPTG). lac repressor encoded by lacI
   3696..3726    -  promoter       lac promoter: promoter for the E. coli lac operon
   3741..3762    -  protein_bind   CAP binding site: CAP binding activates transcription in the presence of cAMP. E. coli catabolite activator protein
   3775..3867    -  CDS            lacI (fragment): lac repressor; lacI; The lac repressor binds to the lac operator to inhibit transcription in E. coli. This inhibition can be relieved by adding lactose or isopropyl-β-D-thiogalactopyranoside (IPTG).
   4050..4638    -  rep_origin     ori: high-copy-number ColE1/pMB1/pBR322/pUC origin of replication
   4809..5669    -  CDS            AmpR: β-lactamase; bla; confers resistance to ampicillin, carbenicillin, and related antibiotics
   5670..5774    -  promoter       AmpR promoter: bla
   5845..5889    -  misc_feature   bom (fragment): basis of mobility region from pBR322
   6044..6423    +  enhancer       CMV enhancer: human cytomegalovirus immediate early enhancer
   6424..6627    +  promoter       CMV promoter: human cytomegalovirus (CMV) immediate early promoter
   6669..6687    +  promoter       T7 promoter: promoter for bacteriophage T7 RNA polymerase
   6758..7240    +  CDS            tadA: TADA_ECOLI - Also known as yfhC. Experimental evidence at protein level: Swiss-Prot protein existence level 1. Catalyzes the deamination of adenosine to inosine at the wobble position 34 of tRNA(Arg2). Essential for cell viability. From Escherichia coli (strain K12).
   7355..3236    +  CDS            dCas9 (fragment) (across the origin): catalytically dead mutant of the Cas9 endonuclease from the Streptococcus pyogenes Type II CRISPR/Cas system RNA-guided DNA-binding protein that lacks endonuclease activity due to the D10A mutation in the RuvC catalytic domain and the N863A mutation in the HNH catalytic domain
>Addgene plasmid #208307 | ABE-RA4.2 | addgene full sequence | sequence record 410360 | Addgene NGS Result
TCTGGCCGCCAAGAACCTGTCCGACGCCATCCTGCTGAGCGACATCCTGAGAGTGAACACCGAGATCACC
AAGGCCCCCCTGAGCGCCTCTATGATCAAGAGATACGACGAGCACCACCAGGACCTGACCCTGCTGAAAG
CTCTCGTGCGGCAGCAGCTGCCTGAGAAGTACAAAGAGATTTTCTTCGACCAGAGCAAGAACGGCTACGC
CGGCTACATTGACGGCGGAGCCAGCCAGGAAGAGTTCTACAAGTTCATCAAGCCCATCCTGGAAAAGATG
GACGGCACCGAGGAACTGCTCGTGAAGCTGAACAGAGAGGACCTGCTGCGGAAGCAGCGGACCTTCGACA
ACGGCAGCATCCCCCACCAGATCCACCTGGGAGAGCTGCACGCCATTCTGCGGCGGCAGGAAGATTTTTA
CCCATTCCTGAAGGACAACCGGGAAAAGATCGAGAAGATCCTGACCTTCCGCATCCCCTACTACGTGGGC
CCTCTGGCCAGGGGAAACAGCAGATTCGCCTGGATGACCAGAAAGAGCGAGGAAACCATCACCCCCTGGA
ACTTCGAGGAAGTGGTGGACAAGGGCGCTTCCGCCCAGAGCTTCATCGAGCGGATGACCAACTTCGATAA
GAACCTGCCCAACGAGAAGGTGCTGCCCAAGCACAGCCTGCTGTACGAGTACTTCACCGTGTATAACGAG
CTGACCAAAGTGAAATACGTGACCGAGGGAATGAGAAAGCCCGCCTTCCTGAGCGGCGAGCAGAAAAAGG
CCATCGTGGACCTGCTGTTCAAGACCAACCGGAAAGTGACCGTGAAGCAGCTGAAAGAGGACTACTTCAA
GAAAATCGAGTGCTTCGACTCCGTGGAAATCTCCGGCGTGGAAGATCGGTTCAACGCCTCCCTGGGCACA
TACCACGATCTGCTGAAAATTATCAAGGACAAGGACTTCCTGGACAATGAGGAAAACGAGGACATTCTGG
AAGATATCGTGCTGACCCTGACACTGTTTGAGGACAGAGAGATGATCGAGGAACGGCTGAAAACCTATGC
CCACCTGTTCGACGACAAAGTGATGAAGCAGCTGAAGCGGCGGAGATACACCGGCTGGGGCAGGCTGAGC
CGGAAGCTGATCAACGGCATCCGGGACAAGCAGTCCGGCAAGACAATCCTGGATTTCCTGAAGTCCGACG
GCTTCGCCAACAGAAACTTCATGCAGCTGATCCACGACGACAGCCTGACCTTTAAAGAGGACATCCAGAA
AGCCCAGGTGTCCGGCCAGGGCGATAGCCTGCACGAGCACATTGCCAATCTGGCCGGCAGCCCCGCCATT
AAGAAGGGCATCCTGCAGACAGTGAAGGTGGTGGACGAGCTCGTGAAAGTGATGGGCCGGCACAAGCCCG
AGAACATCGTGATCGAAATGGCCAGAGAGAACCAGACCACCCAGAAGGGACAGAAGAACAGCCGCGAGAG
AATGAAGCGGATCGAAGAGGGCATCAAAGAGCTGGGCAGCCAGATCCTGAAAGAACACCCCGTGGAAAAC
ACCCAGCTGCAGAACGAGAAGCTGTACCTGTACTACCTGCAGAATGGGCGGGATATGTACGTGGACCAGG
AACTGGACATCAACCGGCTGTCCGACTACGATGTGGACCATATCGTGCCTCAGAGCTTTCTGAAGGACGA
CTCCATCGACAACAAGGTGCTGACCAGAAGCGACAAGAACCGGGGCAAGAGCGACAACGTGCCCTCCGAA
GAGGTCGTGAAGAAGATGAAGAACTACTGGCGGCAGCTGCTGAACGCCAAGCTGATTACCCAGAGAAAGT
TCGACAATCTGACCAAGGCCGAGAGAGGCGGCCTGAGCGAACTGGATAAGGCCGGCTTCATCAAGAGACA
GCTGGTGGAAACCCGGCAGATCACAAAGCACGTGGCACAGATCCTGGACTCCCGGATGAACACTAAGTAC
GACGAGAATGACAAGCTGATCCGGGAAGTGAAAGTGATCACCCTGAAGTCCAAGCTGGTGTCCGATTTCC
GGAAGGATTTCCAGTTTTACAAAGTGCGCGAGATCAACAACTACCACCACGCCCACGACGCCTACCTGAA
CGCCGTCGTGGGAACCGCCCTGATCAAAAAGTACCCTAAGCTGGAAAGCGAGTTCGTGTACGGCGACTAC
AAGGTGTACGACGTGCGGAAGATGATCGCCAAGAGCGAGCAGGAAATCGGCAAGGCTACCGCCAAGTACT
TCTTCTACAGCAACATCATGAACTTTTTCAAGACCGAGATTACCCTGGCCAACGGCGAGATCCGGAAGCG
GCCTCTGATCGAGACAAACGGCGAAACCGGGGAGATCGTGTGGGATAAGGGCCGGGATTTTGCCACCGTG
CGGAAAGTGCTGAGCATGCCCCAAGTGAATATCGTGAAAAAGACCGAGGTGCAGACAGGCGGCTTCAGCA
AAGAGTCTATCCTGCCCAAGAGGAACAGCGATAAGCTGATCGCCAGAAAGAAGGACTGGGACCCTAAGAA
GTACGGCGGCTTCGACAGCCCCACCGTGGCCTATTCTGTGCTGGTGGTGGCCAAAGTGGAAAAGGGCAAG
TCCAAGAAACTGAAGAGTGTGAAAGAGCTGCTGGGGATCACCATCATGGAAAGAAGCAGCTTCGAGAAGA
ATCCCATCGACTTTCTGGAAGCCAAGGGCTACAAAGAAGTGAAAAAGGACCTGATCATCAAGCTGCCTAA
GTACTCCCTGTTCGAGCTGGAAAACGGCCGGAAGAGAATGCTGGCCTCTGCCGGCGAACTGCAGAAGGGA
AACGAACTGGCCCTGCCCTCCAAATATGTGAACTTCCTGTACCTGGCCAGCCACTATGAGAAGCTGAAGG
GCTCCCCCGAGGATAATGAGCAGAAACAGCTGTTTGTGGAACAGCACAAGCACTACCTGGACGAGATCAT
CGAGCAGATCAGCGAGTTCTCCAAGAGAGTGATCCTGGCCGACGCTAATCTGGACAAAGTGCTGTCCGCC
TACAACAAGCACCGGGATAAGCCCATCAGAGAGCAGGCCGAGAATATCATCCACCTGTTTACCCTGACCA
ATCTGGGAGCCCCTGCCGCCTTCAAGTACTTTGACACCACCATCGACCGGAAGAGGTACACCAGCACCAA
AGAGGTGCTGGACGCCACCCTGATCCACCAGAGCATCACCGGCCTGTACGAGACACGGATCGACCTGTCT
CAGCTGGGAGGTGACTCTGGCGGCTCAAAAAGAACCGCCGACGGCAGCGAATTCGAGCCCAAGAAGAAGA
GGAAAGTCTAACCGGTCATCATCACCATCACCATTGAGTTTAAACCCGCTGATCAGCCTCGACTGTGCCT
TCTAGTTGCCAGCCATCTGTTGTTTGCCCCTCCCCCGTGCCTTCCTTGACCCTGGAAGGTGCCACTCCCA
CTGTCCTTTCCTAATAAAATGAGGAAATTGCATCGCATTGTCTGAGTAGGTGTCATTCTATTCTGGGGGG
TGGGGTGGGGCAGGACAGCAAGGGGGAGGATTGGGAAGACAATAGCAGGCATGCTGGGGATGCGGTGGGC
TCTATGGCTTCTGAGGCGGAAAGAACCAGCTGGGGCTCGATACCGTCGACCTCTAGCTAGAGCTTGGCGT
AATCATGGTCATAGCTGTTTCCTGTGTGAAATTGTTATCCGCTCACAATTCCACACAACATACGAGCCGG
AAGCATAAAGTGTAAAGCCTAGGGTGCCTAATGAGTGAGCTAACTCACATTAATTGCGTTGCGCTCACTG
CCCGCTTTCCAGTCGGGAAACCTGTCGTGCCAGCTGCATTAATGAATCGGCCAACGCGCGGGGAGAGGCG
GTTTGCGTATTGGGCGCTCTTCCGCTTCCTCGCTCACTGACTCGCTGCGCTCGGTCGTTCGGCTGCGGCG
AGCGGTATCAGCTCACTCAAAGGCGGTAATACGGTTATCCACAGAATCAGGGGATAACGCAGGAAAGAAC
ATGTGAGCAAAAGGCCAGCAAAAGGCCAGGAACCGTAAAAAGGCCGCGTTGCTGGCGTTTTTCCATAGGC
TCCGCCCCCCTGACGAGCATCACAAAAATCGACGCTCAAGTCAGAGGTGGCGAAACCCGACAGGACTATA
AAGATACCAGGCGTTTCCCCCTGGAAGCTCCCTCGTGCGCTCTCCTGTTCCGACCCTGCCGCTTACCGGA
TACCTGTCCGCCTTTCTCCCTTCGGGAAGCGTGGCGCTTTCTCATAGCTCACGCTGTAGGTATCTCAGTT
CGGTGTAGGTCGTTCGCTCCAAGCTGGGCTGTGTGCACGAACCCCCCGTTCAGCCCGACCGCTGCGCCTT
ATCCGGTAACTATCGTCTTGAGTCCAACCCGGTAAGACACGACTTATCGCCACTGGCAGCAGCCACTGGT
AACAGGATTAGCAGAGCGAGGTATGTAGGCGGTGCTACAGAGTTCTTGAAGTGGTGGCCTAACTACGGCT
ACACTAGAAGAACAGTATTTGGTATCTGCGCTCTGCTGAAGCCAGTTACCTTCGGAAAAAGAGTTGGTAG
CTCTTGATCCGGCAAACAAACCACCGCTGGTAGCGGTGGTTTTTTTGTTTGCAAGCAGCAGATTACGCGC
AGAAAAAAAGGATCTCAAGAAGATCCTTTGATCTTTTCTACGGGGTCTGACACTCAGTGGAACGAAAACT
CACGTTAAGGGATTTTGGTCATGAGATTATCAAAAAGGATCTTCACCTAGATCCTTTTAAATTAAAAATG
AAGTTTTAAATCAATCTAAAGTATATATGAGTAAACTTGGTCTGACAGTTACCAATGCTTAATCAGTGAG
GCACCTATCTCAGCGATCTGTCTATTTCGTTCATCCATAGTTGCCTGACTCCCCGTCGTGTAGATAACTA
CGATACGGGAGGGCTTACCATCTGGCCCCAGTGCTGCAATGATACCGCGGCTACCACGCTCACCGGCTCC
AGATTTATCAGCAATAAACCAGCCAGCCGGAAGGGCCGAGCGCAGAAGTGGTCCTGCAACTTTATCCGCC
TCCATCCAGTCTATTAATTGTTGCCGGGAAGCTAGAGTAAGTAGTTCGCCAGTTAATAGTTTGCGCAACG
TTGTTGCCATTGCTACAGGCATCGTGGTGTCACGCTCGTCGTTTGGTATGGCTTCATTCAGCTCCGGTTC
CCAACGATCAAGGCGAGTTACATGATCCCCCATGTTGTGCAAAAAAGCGGTTAGCTCCTTCGGTCCTCCG
ATCGTTGTCAGAAGTAAGTTGGCCGCAGTGTTATCACTCATGGTTATGGCAGCACTGCATAATTCTCTTA
CTGTCATGCCATCCGTAAGATGCTTTTCTGTGACTGGTGAGTACTCAACCAAGTCATTCTGAGAATAGTG
TATGCGGCGACCGAGTTGCTCTTGCCCGGCGTCAATACGGGATAATACCGCGCCACATAGCAGAACTTTA
AAAGTGCTCATCATTGGAAAACGTTCTTCGGGGCGAAAACTCTCAAGGATCTTACCGCTGTTGAGATCCA
GTTCGATGTAACCCACTCGTGCACCCAACTGATCTTCAGCATCTTTTACTTTCACCAGCGTTTCTGGGTG
AGCAAAAACAGGAAGGCAAAATGCCGCAAAAAAGGGAATAAGGGCGACACGGAAATGTTGAATACTCATA
CTCTTCCTTTTTCAATATTATTGAAGCATTTATCAGGGTTATTGTCTCATGAGCGGATACATATTTGAAT
GTATTTAGAAAAATAAACAAATAGGGGTTCCGCGCACATTTCCCCGAAAAGTGCCACCTGACGTCGACGG
ATCGGGAGATCGATCTCCCGATCCCCTAGGGTCGACTCTCAGTACAATCTGCTCTGATGCCGCATAGTTA
AGCCAGTATCTGCTCCCTGCTTGTGTGTTGGAGGTCGCTGAGTAGTGCGCGAGCAAAATTTAAGCTACAA
CAAGGCAAGGCTTGACCGACAATTGCATGAAGAATCTGCTTAGGGTTAGGCGTTTTGCGCTGCTTCGCGA
TGTACGGGCCAGATATACGCGTTGACATTGATTATTGACTAGTTATTAATAGTAATCAATTACGGGGTCA
TTAGTTCATAGCCCATATATGGAGTTCCGCGTTACATAACTTACGGTAAATGGCCCGCCTGGCTGACCGC
CCAACGACCCCCGCCCATTGACGTCAATAATGACGTATGTTCCCATAGTAACGCCAATAGGGACTTTCCA
TTGACGTCAATGGGTGGAGTATTTACGGTAAACTGCCCACTTGGCAGTACATCAAGTGTATCATATGCCA
AGTACGCCCCCTATTGACGTCAATGACGGTAAATGGCCCGCCTGGCATTATGCCCAGTACATGACCTTAT
GGGACTTTCCTACTTGGCAGTACATCTACGTATTAGTCATCGCTATTACCATGGTGATGCGGTTTTGGCA
GTACATCAATGGGCGTGGATAGCGGTTTGACTCACGGGGATTTCCAAGTCTCCACCCCATTGACGTCAAT
GGGAGTTTGTTTTGGCACCAAAATCAACGGGACTTTCCAAAATGTCGTAACAACTCCGCCCCATTGACGC
AAATGGGCGGTAGGCGTGTACGGTGGGAGGTCTATATAAGCAGAGCTGGTTTAGTGAACCGTCAGATCCG
CTAGAGATCCGCGGCCGCTAATACGACTCACTATAGGGAGAGCCGCCACCATGAAACGGACAGCCGACGG
AAGCGAGTTCGAGTCACCAAAGAAGAAGCGGAAAGTCATGTCTGAAGTCGAGTTTAGCCACGAGTATTGG
ATGAGGCACGCACTGACCCTGGCAAAGCGAGCATGGGATGAAAGAGAAGTCCCCGTGGGCGCCGTGCTGG
TGCACAACAATAGAGTGATCGGAGAGGGATGGAACAGGGCAATCGGCCACCACGACCCTACCGCACACGC
AGAGATCATGGCACTGAGGCAGGGAGGCCTGGTCATGCAGAATTACCGCCTGTTCGATGCCACCCTGTAT
GTGACACTGGAGCCATGCGTGATGTGCGCAGGAGCAATGATCCACAGCAGGATCGGAAGAGTGGTGTTCG
GAGTGCGGGGCGCCAGGCACGGCGCAGCAGGCTCCCTGATGAATGTGCTGCACTACCCCGGCATAAAGCA
CCGGGTGGAGATCACAGAGGGAATCCTGGCAGACGAGTGCGCCGCCCTGCTGTGCCGTTTCTTTAGAATG
CCGAGACGGGTGTTCAAGGCCCAGAAGAAGGCACAGAGCTCCACCGACTCTGGAGGATCTAGCGGAGGAT
CCTCTGGCAGCGAGACACCAGGAACAAGCGAGTCAGCAACACCAGAGAGCAGTGGCGGCAGCAGCGGCGG
CAGCGACAAGAAGTACAGCATCGGCCTGGCCATCGGCACCAACTCTGTGGGCTGGGCCGTGATCACCGAC
GAGTACAAGGTGCCCAGCAAGAAATTCAAGGTGCTGGGCAACACCGACCGGCACAGCATCAAGAAGAACC
TGATCGGAGCCCTGCTGTTCGACAGCGGCGAAACAGCCGAGGCCACCCGGCTGAAGAGAACCGCCAGAAG
AAGATACACCAGACGGAAGAACCGGATCTGCTATCTGCAAGAGATCTTCAGCAACGAGATGGCCAAGGTG
GACGACAGCTTCTTCCACAGACTGGAAGAGTCCTTCCTGGTGGAAGAGGATAAGAAGCACGAGCGGCACC
CCATCTTCGGCAACATCGTGGACGAGGTGGCCTACCACGAGAAGTACCCCACCATCTACCACCTGAGAAA
GAAACTGGTGGACAGCACCGACAAGGCCGACCTGCGGCTGATCTATCTGGCCCTGGCCCACATGATCAAG
TTCCGGGGCCACTTCCTGATCGAGGGCGACCTGAACCCCGACAACAGCGACGTGGACAAGCTGTTCATCC
AGCTGGTGCAGACCTACAACCAGCTGTTCGAGGAAAACCCCATCAACGCCAGCGGCGTGGACGCCAAGGC
CATCCTGTCTGCCAGACTGAGCAAGAGCAGACGGCTGGAAAATCTGATCGCCCAGCTGCCCGGCGAAAAG
AAGAATGGCCTGTTCGGAAACCTGATTGCCCTGAGCCTGGGCCTGACCCCCAACTTCAAGAGCAACTTCG
ACCTGGCCGAGGATGCCAAACTGCAGCTGAGCAAGGACACCTACGACGACGACCTGGACAACCTGCTGGC
CCAGATCGGCGACCAGTACGCCGACCTGTT
